>Addgene plasmid #206209 | pATetO 6XHis T5 Exonuclease | addgene full sequence | sequence record 417253 | Addgene NGS Result
TTTTCTACGGGGTCTGACGCTCAGTGGAACGAAAACTCACGTTAAGGGATTTTGGTCATGAGATTATCAA
AAAGGATCTTCACCTAGATCCTTTTAAACTAGTGAAGTTACCATCACGGAAAAAGGTTATGCTGCTTTTA
AGACCCACTTTCACATTTAAGTTGTTTTTCTAATCCGCATATGATCAATTCAAGGCCGAATAAGAAGGCT
GGCTCTGCACCTTGGTGATCAAATAATTCGATAGCTTGTCGTAATAATGGCGGCATACTATCAGTAGTAG
GTGTTTCCCTTTCTTCTTTAGCGACTTGATGCTCTTGATCTTCCAATACGCAACCTAAAGTAAAATGCCC
CACTGCGCTGAGTGCATATAATGCATTCTCTAGTGAAAAACCTTGTTGGCATAAAAAGGCTAATTGATTT
TCGAGAGTTTCATACTGTTTTTCTGTAGGCCGTGTACCTAAATGTACTTTTGCTCCATCGCGATGACTTA
GTAAAGCACATCTAAAACTTTTAGCGTTATCACGTAAAAAATCTTGCCAGCTTTCCCCTTCTAAAGGGCA
AAAGTGAGTATGGTGCCTATCTAACATCTCAATGGCTAAGGCGTCGAGCAAAGCCCGCTTATTTTTTACA
TGCCAATACAATGTAGGCTGCTCTACACCTAGCTTCTGGGCGAGTTTACGGGTTGTTAAACCTTCGATTC
CGACCTCATTAAGCAGCTCTAATGCGCTGTTAATCACTTTACTTTTATCTAAACGAGACATCATTAATTC
CTACCAATGCTTAATCAGTGAGGCACCTATCTCAGCGATCTGTCTATTTCGTTCATCCATAGTTGCCTGA
CTCCCCGTCGTGTAGATAACTACGATACGGGAGGGCTTACCATCTGGCCCCAGTGCTGCAATGATACCGC
GAGAGCCACGCTCACCGGCTCCAGATTTATCAGCAATAAACCAGCCAGCCGGAAGGGCCGAGCGCAGAAG
TGGTCCTGCAACTTTATCCGCCTCCATCCAGTCTATCAATTGTTGCCGGGAAGCTAGAGTAAGTAGTTCG
CCAGTTAATAGTTTGCGCAACGTTGTTGCCATTGCTACAGGCATCGTGGTGTCACGCTCGTCGTTTGGTA
TGGCTTCATTCAGCTCCGGTTCCCAACGATCAAGGCGAGTTACATGATCCCCCATGTTGTGCAAAAAAGC
GGTTAGCTCCTTCGGTCCTCCGATCGTTGTCAGAAGTAAGTTGGCCGCAGTGTTATCACTCATGGTTATG
GCAGCACTGCATAATTCTCTTACTGTCATGCCATCCGTAAGATGCTTTTCTGTGACTGGTGAGTACTCAA
CCAAGTCATTCTGAGAATAGTGTATGCGGCGACCGAGTTGCTCTTGCCCGGCGTCAATACGGGATAATAC
CGCGCCACATAGCAGAACTTTAAAAGTGCTCATCATTGGAAAACGTTCTTCGGGGCGAAAACTCTCAAGG
ATCTTACCGCTGTTGAGATCCAGTTCGATGTAACCCACTCGTGCACCCAACTGATCTTCAGCATCTTTTA
CTTTCACCAGCGTTTCTGGGTGAGCAAAAACAGGAAGGCAAAATGCCGCAAAAAAGGGAATAAGGGCGAC
ACGGAAATGTTGAATACTCATACTCTTCCTTTTTCAATATTATTGAAGCATTTATCAGGGTTATTGTCTC
ATGAGCGGATACATATTTGAATGTATTTAGAAAAATAAACAAATAGGGGTTCCGCGCACATTTCCCGGGA
ACTGCCAGACATCAAATAAAACAAAAGGCTCAGTCGGAAGACTGGGCCTTTTGTTTTATCTGTTGTTTGT
CGGTGAACACTCTCCCGATTGCGATACAGACCCTAATTTCACATCATATGACACTAATCCTAATTTTTGT
TGACACTCTATCATTGATAGAGTTATTTTACCTCTCCCTATCAGTGATAGAGAAAACTAGAAATAATTTT
GTTTAACTTTAAGAAGGAGATATACATATGGCTAGCAGAGGATCGCATCACCATCACCATCACATCGAAG
GGCGCATGTCGAAATCATGGGGAAAATTCATCGAGGAAGAAGAGGCGGAGATGGCGTCCCGCCGCAACCT
TATGATTGTGGATGGCACTAACCTGGGGTTTCGCTTCAAACACAACAATAGCAAAAAACCGTTCGCCTCT
AGTTACGTATCTACAATTCAGAGTCTGGCAAAATCTTATTCGGCGCGCACTACTATCGTACTGGGCGATA
AGGGCAAAAGTGTATTTCGCCTGGAACATTTACCAGAATATAAGGGCAATCGTGACGAGAAATACGCGCA
ACGCACCGAAGAGGAAAAGGCACTTGATGAGCAATTCTTCGAGTATTTGAAGGATGCGTTCGAATTGTGT
AAAACTACTTTCCCCACTTTTACAATTCGTGGTGTGGAGGCTGACGACATGGCAGCATATATTGTTAAAT
TGATTGGACACCTGTACGACCACGTATGGTTAATTAGCACAGATGGAGATTGGGACACACTTCTGACTGA
TAAGGTGTCTCGTTTTAGTTTTACCACTCGCCGTGAGTATCACCTGCGCGATATGTACGAACATCACAAC
GTAGACGACGTGGAGCAGTTCATTTCATTGAAAGCGATTATGGGGGATTTAGGTGATAACATCCGTGGAG
TGGAGGGCATCGGAGCAAAGCGCGGCTACAATATCATCCGCGAATTTGGAAATGTATTGGATATTATTGA
CCAGTTACCATTACCGGGTAAACAAAAGTATATCCAAAATTTGAACGCATCCGAGGAATTGTTATTTCGC
AACCTGATCTTAGTCGATTTACCAACATATTGCGTCGATGCTATTGCTGCTGTGGGTCAAGACGTTTTGG
ACAAATTCACCAAGGATATTCTTGAGATTGCGGAGCAGTGATAATTGCCTCTGCCAAAATTCTGTCCTCA
AGCGTTTTAGTTCGTCGGTCAGTTTCACCTGATTTACGTAAAAACCCGCTTCGGCGGGTTTTTGCTTTTG
GAGGGGCAGAAAGATGAATGACTGTCGGCCATTCGATGGTGTCGGGTCATGTGAGCAAAAGGCCAGCAAA
AGGCCAGGAACCGTAAAAAGGCCGCGTTGCTGGCGTTTTTCCATAGGCTCCGCCCCCCTGACGAGCATCA
CAAAAATCGACGCTCAAGTCAGAGGTGGCGAAACCCGACAGGACTATAAAGATACCAGGCGTTTCCCCCT
GGAAGCTCCCTCGTGCGCTCTCCTGTTCCGACCCTGCCGCTTACCGGATACCTGTCCGCCTTTCTCCCTT
CGGGAAGCGTGGCGCTTTCTCATAGCTCACGCTGTAGGTATCTCAGTTCGGTGTAGGTCGTTCGCTCCAA
GCTGGGCTGTGTGCACGAACCCCCCGTTCAGCCCGACCGCTGCGCCTTATCCGGTAACTATCGTCTTGAG
TCCAACCCGGTAAGACACGACTTATCGCCACTGGCAGCAGCCACTGGTAACAGGATTAGCAGAGCGAGGT
ATGTAGGCGGTGCTACAGAGTTCTTGAAGTGGTGGCCTAACTACGGCTACACTAGAAGAACAGTATTTGG
TATCTGCGCTCTGCTGAAGCCAGTTACCTTCGGAAAAAGAGTTGGTAGCTCTTGATCCGGCAAACAAACC
ACCGCTGGTAGCGGTGGTTTTTTTGTTTGCAAGCAGCAGATTACGCGCAGAAAAAAAGGATCTCAAGAAG
ATCCTTTGATC
Features (pLannotate 1.2.2; 10 found; start..end, strand, type, name):
    138..764     -  CDS            TetR: tetracycline repressor TetR; tetR; TetR binds to the tetracycline operator tetO to inhibit transcription. This inhibition can be relieved by adding tetracycline or doxycycline.
    772..1631    -  CDS            AmpR (fragment): β-lactamase; bla; confers resistance to ampicillin, carbenicillin, and related antibiotics
   1632..1736    -  promoter       AmpR promoter: bla
   1766..1809    -  terminator     rrnB T1 terminator: Escherichia coli rrnB; transcription terminator T1 from the E. coli rrnB gene
   1895..1913    +  protein_bind   tet operator: bacterial operator O1 for the tetR and tetA genes tetracycline repressor TetR
   1917..1946    +  protein_bind   tetracycline response element (fragment): contains seven copies of the tetracycline operator tetO tetracycline repressor TetR
   1958..1980    +  RBS            RBS: efficient ribosome binding site from bacteriophage T7 gene 10 (Olins and Rangwala, 1989)
   2006..2023    +  CDS            7xHis (fragment): 6xHis affinity tag
   2036..2908    +  CDS            D15: FEN_BPT5 - Also known as exo5 From Escherichia phage T5 (Enterobacteria phage T5).
   3118..3706    -  rep_origin     ori: high-copy-number ColE1/pMB1/pBR322/pUC origin of replication
