[The description below was written by a language model from this plasmid's Addgene catalogue record and pLannotate feature annotations shown in this document.]
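Description:
pATetO 6XHis T5 Exonuclease is a small (about 3.7 kb) bacterial expression plasmid built on the pATetO backbone for tetracycline-inducible production of bacteriophage T5 exonuclease in E. coli. It replicates from a high-copy ColE1/pUC-type origin and is selected with ampicillin through a β-lactamase gene driven by its own bla promoter. The tetracycline repressor gene (tetR) lies immediately downstream of the β-lactamase coding sequence on the same strand. No separate promoter is annotated for it, so it may be co-transcribed with the resistance marker, although the record does not state this.

The expression cassette runs on the opposite strand. It begins with a regulatory region containing tet operator sequences; the core promoter itself is not separately annotated. This is followed by the efficient ribosome binding site from phage T7 gene 10, an N-terminal 6xHis affinity tag, and the T5 D15 open reading frame, which encodes the phage's 5'→3' exonuclease/flap endonuclease. An rrnB T1 terminator sits upstream of the operator region in the opposite orientation, where it may limit read-through from the marker and repressor unit into the cassette. Plasmid-encoded TetR binds the operators and holds transcription off until a tetracycline-class inducer relieves repression, giving self-contained control over a nuclease that could otherwise burden the host. The insert was introduced by Gibson assembly.

The stated purpose is inducible expression of T5 exonuclease, and the His tag would allow nickel-affinity purification. The associated publication concerns cellular reagents for diagnostics and synthetic biology, so the enzyme may be intended for use from expressing bacteria as well as in purified form. T5 exonuclease is best known as the chew-back activity in Gibson-type DNA assembly.
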