Addgene plasmid #206209: pATetO 6XHis T5 Exonuclease
Purpose: Inducible expression of T5 exonuclease
Depositing lab: Andrew Ellington. Depositing organization: University of Texas at Austin. Publication: Cellular reagents for diagnostics and synthetic biology. Bhadra S, Pothukuchy A, Shroff R, Cole AW, Byrom M, Ellefson JW, Gollihar JD, Ellington AD. PLoS One. 2018 Aug 15;13(8):e0201681. doi: 10.1371/journal.pone.0201681. eCollection 2018. PubMed 30110361.
Backbone
  Vector backbone: pATetO
  Vector type: Bacterial Expression
Growth in bacteria
  Bacterial resistance: Ampicillin, 100 μg/mL
  Growth temperature: 30°C
  Growth strain: DH5alpha
  Copy number: High Copy
Gene/Insert
  Gene/Insert name: T5 exonuclease
  Cloning method: Gibson Cloning
  Sequencing primers: 5′ CTCTCCCTATCAGTGATAGAGAAAACTAG
Terms and licenses: Academic/Nonprofit Terms; Industry Terms: Not Available to Industry
How to cite: pATetO 6XHis T5 Exonuclease was a gift from Andrew Ellington (Addgene plasmid # 206209 ; http://n2t.net/addgene:206209 ; RRID:Addgene_206209)
